Addgene plasmid #235805: pME_G_0_1-2_005_OC5'5
Purpose: 5' Operon Connector 5 in the M1 position used to construct operons
Depositing lab: Tobias Erb. Depositing organization: Max Planck Institute for Terrestrial Microbiology. Publication: A modular high-throughput approach for advancing synthetic biology in the chloroplast of Chlamydomonas. Inckemann RM, Chotel T, Burgis M, Brinkmann CK, Andreas L, Baumann J, Sharma P, Klose M, Barrett J, Ries F, Paczia N, Glatter T, Mackinder LCM, Willmund F, Erb TJ. Nat Plants. 2025 Nov;11(11):2332-2349. doi: 10.1038/s41477-025-02126-2. Epub 2025 Nov 3. PubMed 41184475.
Backbone
  Vector backbone: pME_Cp_UAV_GFP
  Backbone size w/o insert (bp): 2101
  Vector type: Synthetic Biology
Growth in bacteria
  Bacterial resistance: Chloramphenicol, 25 μg/mL
  Growth temperature: 37°C
  Growth strain: DH5alpha
  Copy number: High Copy
Gene/Insert
  Gene/Insert name: 5' Operon Connector 5
  Species: Synthetic
  Insert size (bp): 19
  Mutation: none
  Cloning method: Restriction Enzyme; 5′ cloning site BsaI (destroyed during cloning); 3′ cloning site BsaI (destroyed during cloning)
  Sequencing primers: 5′ CGTATCACGAGGCAGAATTTC; 3′ CCTGCATAACGCGAAGTAATC
Terms and licenses: Academic/Nonprofit Terms; Industry Terms: Not Available to Industry
Depositor comments: Please visit https://doi.org/10.1101/2024.05.08.593163 for bioRxiv preprint.
How to cite: pME_G_0_1-2_005_OC5'5 was a gift from Tobias Erb (Addgene plasmid # 235805 ; http://n2t.net/addgene:235805 ; RRID:Addgene_235805)
