[The description below was written by a language model from this plasmid's Addgene catalogue record and pLannotate feature annotations shown in this document.]
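Description:
pME_G_0_1-2_005_OC5'5 is a small synthetic-biology part plasmid from a modular cloning toolkit developed for engineering the chloroplast of Chlamydomonas. It is built on the pME_Cp_UAV_GFP backbone (about 2.1 kb), whose name suggests a universal acceptor vector with a GFP placeholder. The sequenced plasmid has no GFP annotation, consistent with the part having replaced such a cassette, though the record does not say so explicitly. The plasmid is maintained in E. coli through a high-copy ColE1/pUC-type origin. Selection is with chloramphenicol, conferred by a cat gene driven by its native promoter and followed by a lambda t0 terminator.

The payload is a 19 bp synthetic sequence, 5' Operon Connector 5, assigned to the M1 position of the toolkit's assembly syntax. It was inserted via BsaI sites that were destroyed during cloning, typical of Golden Gate-style Type IIS assembly. The connector itself is too short to be picked up by the annotation. It presumably lies in the short gap between the annotated BioBrick prefix and suffix sequences. That cloning region is insulated on either side by bacterial transcription terminators, a his operon terminator and a putative bacterial terminator, which limit read-through to or from the backbone.

According to the record, the part is used to construct operons, serving as a 5' connector when multiple coding units are combined into polycistronic arrangements. The record does not explain how the connector works mechanistically or which partner parts it pairs with. It carries no promoter, coding sequence or reporter of its own, and functions purely as a stored, sequence-verified building block for higher-level assemblies.
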