Features (pLannotate 1.2.2; 8 found; start..end, strand, type, name):
    177..765     +  rep_origin     ori: high-copy-number ColE1/pMB1/pBR322/pUC origin of replication
    960..1017    -  terminator     his operon terminator: This putative transcriptin terminator from the E. coli his operon has a 2-bp deletion introduced during synthesis. Its efficiency has not been determined.
   1018..1037    -  misc_feature   BioBrick suffix: universal suffix for all parts
   1089..1110    -  misc_feature   BioBrick prefix: BioBrick prefix for parts that do not start with "ATG"
   1113..1156    +  terminator     bacterial terminator: putative bacterial transcription terminator
   1242..1339    +  promoter       cat promoter: promoter of the E. coli cat gene encoding chloramphenicol acetyltransferase
   1340..1996    +  CDS            cat: CAT_ECOLX - Experimental evidence at protein level: Swiss-Prot protein existence level 1. This enzyme is an effector of chloramphenicol resistance in bacteria. From Escherichia coli. This protein is used as a marker in many commonly used cloning vectors, such as pACYC184.
   2020..2114    +  terminator     lambda t0 terminator: transcription terminator from phage lambda
>Addgene plasmid #235805 | pME_G_0_1-2_005_OC5'5 | addgene full sequence | sequence record 471430 | Addgene NGS Result
CTCGAGCTGTCAGACCAAGTTTACTCATATATACTTTAGATTGATTTAAAACTTCATTTTTAATTTAAAA
GGATCTAGGTGAAGATCCTTTTTGATAATCTCATGACCAAAATCCCTTAACGTGAGTTTTCGTTCCACTG
AGCGTCAGACCCCGTAGAAAAGATCAAAGGATCTTCTTGAGATCCTTTTTTTCTGCGCGTAATCTGCTGC
TTGCAAACAAAAAAACCACCGCTACCAGCGGTGGTTTGTTTGCCGGATCAAGAGCTACCAACTCTTTTTC
CGAAGGTAACTGGCTTCAGCAGAGCGCAGATACCAAATACTGTTCTTCTAGTGTAGCCGTAGTTAGGCCA
CCACTTCAAGAACTCTGTAGCACCGCCTACATACCTCGCTCTGCTAATCCTGTTACCAGTGGCTGCTGCC
AGTGGCGATAAGTCGTGTCTTACCGGGTTGGACTCAAGACGATAGTTACCGGATAAGGCGCAGCGGTCGG
GCTGAACGGGGGGTTCGTGCACACAGCCCAGCTTGGAGCGAACGACCTACACCGAACTGAGATACCTACA
GCGTGAGCTATGAGAAAGCGCCACGCTTCCCGAAGGGAGAAAGGCGGACAGGTATCCGGTAAGCGGCAGG
GTCGGAACAGGAGAGCGCACGAGGGAGCTTCCAGGGGGAAACGCCTGGTATCTTTATAGTCCTGTCGGGT
TTCGCCACCTCTGACTTGAGCGTCGATTTTTGTGATGCTCGTCAGGGGGGCGGAGCCTGTGGAAAAACGC
CAGCAACGCGGCCTTTTTACGGTTCCTGGCCTTTTGCTGGCCTTTTGCTCACATGTTCTTTCCTGCGTTA
TCCCCTGATTCTGTGGATAACCGTATTACCGCCTTTGAGTGAGCTGATACCGCTCGCCGCAGCCGAACGA
CCGAGCGCAGCGAGTCAGTGAGCGAGGAAGCCTGCATAACGCGAAGTAATCTTTTCGGTTTTAAAGAAAA
AGGGCAGGGTGGTGACACCTTGCCCTTTTTTGCCGGACTGCAGCGGCCGCTACTAGTCGCGATGAGTGGT
CTCAAGTAAAGCCGAGACGTGTTCGAGACCACTCATCGCTCTAGAAGCGGCCGCGAATTCCAGAAATCAT
CCTTAGCGAAAGCTAAGGATTTTTTTTATCTGAAATTCTGCCTCGTGATACGCCTATTTTTATAGGTTAA
TGTCATGATAATAATGGTTTCTTAGACGTCAGGTGGCACTCGAGTTGATCGGGCACGTAAGAGGTTCCAA
CTTTCACCATAATGAAATAAGATCACTACCGGGCGTATTTTTTGAGTTATCGAGATTTTCAGGAGCTAAG
GAAGCTAAAATGGAGAAAAAAATCACTGGATATACCACCGTTGATATATCCCAATGGCATCGTAAAGAAC
ATTTTGAGGCATTTCAGTCAGTTGCTCAATGTACCTATAACCAGACCGTTCAGCTGGATATTACGGCCTT
TTTAAAGACCGTAAAGAAAAATAAGCACAAGTTTTATCCGGCCTTTATTCACATTCTTGCCCGCCTGATG
AATGCTCATCCGGAATTTCGTATGGCAATGAAAGACGGTGAGCTGGTGATATGGGATAGTGTTCACCCTT
GTTACACCGTTTTCCATGAGCAAACTGAAACGTTTTCATCACTCTGGAGTGAATACCACGACGATTTCCG
GCAGTTTCTACACATATATTCGCAAGATGTGGCGTGTTACGGTGAAAACCTGGCCTATTTCCCTAAAGGG
TTTATTGAGAATATGTTTTTCGTATCAGCCAATCCCTGGGTGAGTTTCACCAGTTTTGATTTAAACGTGG
CCAATATGGACAACTTCTTCGCCCCCGTTTTCACCATGGGCAAATATTATACGCAAGGCGACAAGGTGCT
GATGCCGCTGGCGATTCAGGTTCATCATGCCGTTTGTGATGGCTTCCATGTCGGCAGAATGCTTAATGAA
TTACAACAGTACTGCGACGAGTGGCAGGGCGGGGCGTAATTTGATATCGAGCTCGCTTGGACTCCTGTTG
ATAGATCCAGTAATGACCTCAGAACTCCATCTGGATTTGTTCAGAACGCTCGGTTGCCGCCGGGCGTTTT
TTATTGGTGAGAATCCAAGC
